Addgene plasmid #245627: pICSL12005
Purpose: Level 0 Golden Gate part lexA promoter, GGAG - AATG
Depositing lab: Mark Youles. Depositing organization: Sainsbury Laboratory, Norwich.
Backbone
  Vector backbone: pICH41295
  Backbone size w/o insert (bp): 2249
  Vector type: Synthetic Biology
Growth in bacteria
  Bacterial resistance: Spectinomycin, 50 μg/mL
  Growth temperature: 37°C
  Growth strain: DH5alpha
  Copy number: High Copy
Gene/Insert
  Gene/Insert name: lexA promoter
  Species: Escherichia coli
  Insert size (bp): 344
  Mutation: BsaI/BpiI sites removed by point-mutation
  Cloning method: Restriction Enzyme; 5′ cloning site BsaI (destroyed during cloning); 3′ cloning site BsaI (destroyed during cloning)
  Sequencing primers: 5′ TCACATGTTCTTTCCTGCG; 3′ GTCTCATGAGCGGATACATATTTGAATG
Terms and licenses: Academic/Nonprofit Terms; Industry Terms: Not Available to Industry
Depositor comments: Level 0 promoter + 5' untranslated region module used for GoldenGate assemblies using the MoClo overhang syntax
How to cite: pICSL12005 was a gift from Mark Youles (Addgene plasmid # 245627 ; http://n2t.net/addgene:245627 ; RRID:Addgene_245627)
