[The description below was written by a language model from this plasmid's Addgene catalogue record and pLannotate feature annotations shown in this document.]
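Description:
pICSL12005 is a Level 0 Golden Gate (MoClo) part plasmid built on the pICH41295 backbone, a small synthetic-biology acceptor vector for promoter plus 5′ untranslated region modules. It is maintained in E. coli from a high-copy ColE1/pUC-type origin and selected with spectinomycin through the aadA aminoglycoside adenylyltransferase gene. The short integrase and gentamicin acetyltransferase fragments annotated just upstream of aadA are probably remnants of the integron context the resistance cassette came from, rather than functional genes.

The payload is a 344 bp insert catalogued as the lexA promoter, with E. coli listed as the species. It is flanked by the GGAG and AATG fusion overhangs that define the promoter + 5′UTR position in the MoClo syntax. Internal BsaI and BpiI recognition sites were removed by point mutation, so the part survives the Type IIS digestion-ligation reactions used in assembly. BsaI releases the module so that it can be joined directionally to a coding sequence, whose start codon is supplied by the AATG junction, and to a terminator in a Level 1 transcription unit.

The automated annotation of the insert region does not label a lexA element as such. It finds a minimal CaMV 35S promoter preceded by short matches to the yeast GAL1/GAL10 promoters and to lacI. This pattern suggests a synthetic promoter in which upstream operator sequences sit in front of a minimal plant core promoter, rather than the native bacterial lexA gene promoter, but the record does not state this architecture. No intended activator, host organism or downstream application is given beyond use as a promoter module in MoClo assemblies.
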