Features (pLannotate 1.2.2; 9 found; start..end, strand, type, name):
      1..589     +  rep_origin     ori: high-copy-number ColE1/pMB1/pBR322/pUC origin of replication
    772..821     +  CDS            lacI (fragment): lac repressor; lacI; The lac repressor binds to the lac operator to inhibit transcription in E. coli. This inhibition can be relieved by adding lactose or isopropyl-β-D-thiogalactopyranoside (IPTG).
    857..885     -  promoter       GAL1 promoter (fragment): S. cerevisiae GAL1; inducible promoter, regulated by Gal4
   1049..1108    -  promoter       GAL10 promoter (fragment): S. cerevisiae GAL10; inducible promoter, regulated by Gal4
   1127..1171    +  promoter       minimal CaMV 35S promoter: minimal 35S promoter from cauliflower mosaic virus
   1306..1410    +  promoter       AmpR promoter: bla
   1401..1481    -  CDS            int (fragment): INT2_ECOLX - Protein inferred from homology: Swiss-Prot protein existence level 3. Putative integrase believed to be involved in the insertion of antibiotic resistance genes into plasmids and transposons. From Escherichia coli.
   1569..1625    +  CDS            GmR (fragment): gentamycin acetyltransferase; aacC1; confers resistance to gentamycin
   1632..2420    +  CDS            aadA: S3AD_ECOLX - Experimental evidence at protein level: Swiss-Prot protein existence level 1. Mediates bacterial resistance to the antibiotics streptomycin and spectinomycin. From Escherichia coli.
>Addgene plasmid #245627 | pICSL12005 | addgene full sequence | sequence record 495457 | Addgene NGS Result
TTGAGATCCTTTTTTTCTGCGCGTAATCTGCTGCTTGCAAACAAAAAAACCACCGCTACCAGCGGTGGTT
TGTTTGCCGGATCAAGAGCTACCAACTCTTTTTCCGAAGGTAACTGGCTTCAGCAGAGCGCAGATACCAA
ATACTGTTCTTCTAGTGTAGCCGTAGTTAGGCCACCACTTCAAGAACTCTGTAGCACCGCCTACATACCT
CGCTCTGCTAATCCTGTTACCAGTGGCTGCTGCCAGTGGCGATAAGTCGTGTCTTACCGGGTTGGACTCA
AGACGATAGTTACCGGATAAGGCGCAGCGGTCGGGCTGAACGGGGGGTTCGTGCACACAGCCCAGCTTGG
AGCGAACGACCTACACCGAACTGAGATACCTACAGCGTGAGCTATGAGAAAGCGCCACGCTTCCCGAAGG
GAGAAAGGCGGACAGGTATCCGGTAAGCGGCAGGGTCGGAACAGGAGAGCGCACGAGGGAGCTTCCAGGG
GGAAACGCCTGGTATCTTTATAGTCCTGTCGGGTTTCGCCACCTCTGACTTGAGCGTCGATTTTTGTGAT
GCTCGTCAGGGGGGCGGAGCCTATGGAAAAACGCCAGCAACGCGGCCTTTTTACGGTTCCTGGCCTTTTG
CTGGCCTTTTGCTCACATGTTCTTTCCTGCGTTATCCCCTGATTCTGTGGATAACCGTATTACCGCCTTT
GAGTGAGCTGATACCGCTCGCCGCAGCCGAACGACCGAGCGCAGCGAGTCAGTGAGCGAGGAAGCGGAAG
AGCGCCCAATACGCAAACCGCCTCTCCCCGCGCGTTGGCCGATTCATTAATCACTCTGTGGTCTCAGGAG
CTTGGGCTGCAGGTCGAGGCTAAAAAACTAATCGCATTATCATCCCCTCGACGTACTGTACATATAACCA
CTGGTTTTATATACAGCAGTACTGTACATATAACCACTGGTTTTATATACAGCAGTCGACGTACTGTACA
TATAACCACTGGTTTTATATACAGCAGTACTGTACATATAACCACTGGTTTTATATACAGCAGTCGAGGT
AAGATTAGATATGGATATGTATATGGATATGTATATGGTGGTAATGCCATGTAATATGCTCGACTCTAGG
ATCTTCGCAAGACCCTTCCTCTATATAAGGAAGTTCATTTCATTTGGAGAGTCATAAAGCAATGTGAGAC
CACGAAGTGGCTCTTCAGTGGACGAAAGGGCCTCGTGATACGCCTATTTTTATAGGTTAATGTCATGATA
ATAATGGTTTCTTAGACGTCAGGTGGCACTTTTCGGGGAAATGTGCGCGGAACCCCTATTTGTTTATTTT
TCTAAATACATTCAAATATGTATCCGCTCATGAGACAATAACCCTGATAAATGCTTCAATAATATTGAAA
AAGGAAGAGTATGCGCTCACGCAACTGGTCCAGAACCTTGACCGAACGCAGCGGTGGTAACGGCGCAGTG
GCGGTTTTCATGGCTTGTTATGACTGTTTTTTTTTGGGGTACAGTCTATGCCTCGGGCATCCAAGCAGCA
AGCGCGTTACGCCGTGGGTCGATGTTTGATGTTATGGAGCAGCAACGATGTTACGCAGCAGGGCAGTCGC
CCTAAAACAAAGTTAAACATCATGAGGGAAGCGGTGATCGCCGAAGTATCGACTCAACTATCAGAGGTAG
TTGGCGTCATCGAGCGCCATCTCGAACCGACGTTGCTGGCCGTACATTTGTACGGCTCCGCAGTGGATGG
CGGCCTGAAGCCACACAGCGATATTGATTTGCTGGTTACGGTGACCGTAAGGCTTGATGAAACAACGCGG
CGAGCTTTGATCAACGACCTTTTGGAAACTTCGGCTTCCCCTGGAGAGAGCGAGATTCTCCGCGCTGTAG
AAGTCACCATTGTTGTGCACGACGACATCATTCCGTGGCGTTATCCAGCTAAGCGCGAACTGCAATTTGG
AGAATGGCAGCGCAATGACATTCTTGCAGGTATCTTCGAGCCAGCCACGATCGACATTGATCTGGCTATC
TTGCTGACAAAAGCAAGAGAACATAGCGTTGCCTTGGTAGGTCCAGCGGCGGAGGAACTCTTTGATCCGG
TTCCTGAACAGGATCTATTTGAGGCGCTAAATGAAACCTTAACGCTATGGAACTCGCCGCCCGACTGGGC
TGGCGATGAGCGAAATGTAGTGCTTACGTTGTCCCGCATTTGGTACAGCGCAGTAACCGGCAAAATCGCG
CCGAAGGATGTCGCTGCCGACTGGGCAATGGAGCGCCTGCCGGCCCAGTATCAGCCCGTCATACTTGAAG
CTAGACAGGCTTATCTTGGACAAGAAGAAGATCGCTTGGCCTCGCGCGCAGATCAGTTGGAAGAATTTGT
CCATTACGTAAAAGGCGAGATCACCAAGGTAGTCGGCAAATAACTGTCAGACCAAGTTTACTCATATATA
CTTTAGATTGATTTAAAACTTCATTTTTAATTTAAAAGGATCTAGGTGAAGATCCTTTTTGATAATCTCA
TGACCAAAATCCCTTAACGTGAGTTTTCGTTCCACTGAGCGTCAGACCCCGTAGAAAAGATCAAAGGATC
TTC
